>Addgene plasmid #163594 | pCAG-Bmp15 | addgene full sequence | sequence record 338992 | Addgene NGS Result
GGTCGACATTGATTATTGACTAGTTATTAATAGTAATCAATTACGGGGTCATTAGTTCATAGCCCATATA
TGGAGTTCCGCGTTACATAACTTACGGTAAATGGCCCGCCTGGCTGACCGCCCAACGACCCCCGCCCATT
GACGTCAATAATGACGTATGTTCCCATAGTAACGCCAATAGGGACTTTCCATTGACGTCAATGGGTGGAG
TATTTACGGTAAACTGCCCACTTGGCAGTACATCAAGTGTATCATATGCCAAGTACGCCCCCTATTGACG
TCAATGACGGTAAATGGCCCGCCTGGCATTATGCCCAGTACATGACCTTATGGGACTTTCCTACTTGGCA
GTACATCTACGTATTAGTCATCGCTATTACCATGGTCGAGGTGAGCCCCACGTTCTGCTTCACTCTCCCC
ATCTCCCCCCCCTCCCCACCCCCAATTTTGTATTTATTTATTTTTTAATTATTTTGTGCAGCGATGGGGG
CGGGGGGGGGGGGGGNSGCGCGCCRGGSGGGGSGGGGSGGGGSGRGGGGSGGGGSGGGGCGAGGCGGAGA
GGTGCGGCGGCAGCCAATCAGAGCGGCGCGCTCCGAAAGTTTCCTTTTATGGCGAGGCGGCGGCGGCGGC
GGCCCTATAAAAAGCGAAGCGCGCGGCGGGCGGGAGTCGCTGCGCGCTGCCTTCGCCCCGTGCCCCGCTC
CGCCGCCGCCTCGCGCCGCCCGCCCCGGCTCTGACTGACCGCGTTACTCCCACAGGTGAGCGGGCGGGAC
GGCCCTTCTCCTCCGGGCTGTAATTAGCGCTTGGTTTAATGACGGCTTGTTTCTTTTCTGTGGCTGCGTG
AAAGCCTTGAGGGGCTCCGGGAGGGCCCTTTGTGCGGGGGGAGCGGCTCGGGGGGTGCGTGCGTGTGTGT
GTGCGTGGGGAGCGCCGCGTGCGGCTCCGCGCTGCCCGGCGGCTGTGAGCGCTGCGGGCGCGGCGCGGGG
CTTTGTGCGCTCCGCAGTGTGCGCGAGGGGAGCGCGGCCGGGGGCGGTGCCCCGCGGTGCGGGGGGGGCT
GCGAGGGGAACAAAGGCTGCGTGCGGGGTGTGTGCGTGGGGGGGTGAGCAGGGGGTGTGGGCGCGTCGGT
CGGGCTGCAACCCCCCCTGCACCCCCCTCCCCGAGTTGCTGAGCACGGCCCGGCTTCGGGTGCGGGGCTC
CGTACGGGGCGTGGCGCGGGGCTCGCCGTGCCGGGCGGGGGGTGGCGGCAGGTGGGGGTGCCGGGCGGGG
CGGGGCCGCCTCGGGCCGGGGAGGGCTCGGGGGAGGGGCGCGGCGGCCCCCGGAGCGCCGGCGGCTGTCG
AGGCGCGGCGAGCCGCAGCCATTGCCTTTTATGGTAATCGTGCGAGAGGGCGCAGGGACTTCCTTTGTCC
CAAATCTGTGCGGAGCCGAAATCTGGGAGGCGCCGCCGCACCCCCTCTAGCGGGCGCGGGGCGAAGCGGT
GCGGCGCCGGCAGGAAGGAAATGGGCGGGGAGGGCCTTCGTGCGTCGCCGCGCCGCCGTCCCCTTCTCCC
TCTCCAGCCTCGGGGCTGTCCGCGGGGGGACGGCTGCCTTCGGGGGGGACGGGGCAGGGCGGGGTTCGGC
TTCTGGCGTGTGACCGGCGGCTCTAGAGCCTCTGCTAACCATGTTCATGCCTTCTTCTTTTTCCTACAGC
TCCTGGGCAACGTGCTGGTTATTGTGCTGTCTCATCATTTTGGCAAAGAATTCGCCACCATGGCCCTTCT
CACAATTCTTAGAATTCTTTTGTGGGGAGTGGTGCTTTTTATGGAACAGAGGGTCCAAATGGCAAAGCCA
GGGTGGCCCTCCACCGCCCTCCTTGCTGACGACCCTACATTGCCCTCAATTTTGGATCTGGCCAAAGAAG
CCCCTGGCAAGGAGATGAAGCAATGGCCCCAAGGCTATCCCCTGAGGTACATGCTCAAGTTATACCATCG
TTCGGCTGACCCGCATGGCCATCCAAGGGAGAACCGCACGATTGGAGCGAAAATGGTGAGGCTGGTAAAG
CCGTCGGCCAACACAGTAAGGCCTCCCAGAGGTTCCTGGCATGTACAGACCCTGGACTTTCCTCTAGCAT
CAAACCAGGTAGCATACGAACTAATCAGAGCCACTGTGGTTTACCGCCATCAACTTCATCTAGTTAATTA
CCATCTCTCCTGCCATGTGGAAACTTGGGTTCCTAAATGCCGGACCAAGCACTTACCTTCTTCTAAATCG
GGTTCCTCAAAGCCTTCTCCCATGTCTAAAGCCTGGACAGAGATAGATATTACACATTGTATTCAGCAGA
AGCTCTGGAATCGCAAGGGACGGAGTGTTCTTCGCCTCCGCTTCATGTGTCAGCAGCAAAAAGGCAATGA
GACTCGTGAGTTCCGGTGGCATGGCATGACATCCTTGGATGTTGCCTTCTTGCTACTCTATTTCAATGAC
ACCGATGACAGAGTTCAGGGTAAACTTCTTGCAAGAGGCCAAGAGGAGTTAACTGATAGGGAATCTTCTT
TTCTCATGCGGAGTGTCCGGCAAGCATGCAGCATTGAATCTGATGCCTCTTGTCCTTCTCAGGAACATGA
TGGGTCTGTAAATAACCAGTGTTCCCTCCATCCTTACAAGGTCAGCTTCCACCAACTAGGCTGGGATCAC
TGGATCATTGCTCCTCGTCTCTATACCCCAAATTACTGTAAAGGAATCTGTACTCGGGTATTACCCTATG
GTCTCAATTCACCCAACCATGCCATCATTCAGAGCCTTGTCAATGAACTAGTGAATCACAGTGTACCTCA
GCCTTCCTGTGTCCCTTATAATTTTCTTCCTATGAGCATCCTCCTGATTGAGACCAACGGGAGTATCTTG
TACAAGGAGTATGAGGGTATGATTGCCCAGTCCTGTACATGTAGATAAGCGGCCGCACTCCTCAGGTGCA
GGCTGCCTATCAGAAGGTGGTGGCTGGTGTGGCCAATGCCCTGGCTCACAAATACCACTGAGATCTTTTT
CCCTCTGCCAAAAATTATGGGGACATCATGAAGCCCCTTGAGCATCTGACTTCTGGCTAATAAAGGAAAT
TTATTTTCATTGCAATAGTGTGTTGGAATTTTTTGTGTCTCTCACTCGGAAGGACATATGGGAGGGCAAA
TCATTTAAAACATCAGAATGAGTATTTGGTTTAGAGTTTGGCAACATATGCCCATATGCTGGCTGCCATG
AACAAAGGTTGGCTATAAAGAGGTCATCAGTATATGAAACAGCCCCCTGCTGTCCATTCCTTATTCCATA
GAAAAGCCTTGACTTGAGGTTAGATTTTTTTTATATTTTGTTTTGTGTTATTTTTTTCTTTAACATCCCT
AAAATTTTCCTTACATGTTTTACTAGCCAGATTTTTCCTCCTCTCCTGACTACTCCCAGTCATAGCTGTC
CCTCTTCTCTTATGGAGATCCCTCGACCTGCAGCCCAAGCTTGGCGTAATCATGGTCATAGCTGTTTCCT
GTGTGAAATTGTTATCCGCTCACAATTCCACACAACATACGAGCCGGAAGCATAAAGTGTAAAGCCTGGG
GTGCCTAATGAGTGAGCTAACTCACATTAATTGCGTTGCGCTCACTGCCCGCTTTCCAGTCGGGAAACCT
GTCGTGCCAGCGGATCCGCATCTCAATTAGTCAGCAACCATAGTCCCGCCCCTAACTCCGCCCATCCCGC
CCCTAACTCCGCCCAGTTCCGCCCATTCTCCGCCCCATGGCTGACTAATTTTTTTTATTTATGCAGAGGC
CGAGGCCGCCTCGGCCTCTGAGCTATTCCAGAAGTAGTGAGGAGGCTTTTTTGGAGGCCTAGGCTTTTGC
AAAAAGCTAACTTGTTTATTGCAGCTTATAATGGTTACAAATAAAGCAATAGCATCACAAATTTCACAAA
TAAAGCATTTTTTTCACTGCATTCTAGTTGTGGTTTGTCCAAACTCATCAATGTATCTTATCATGTCTGG
ATCCGCTGCATTAATGAATCGGCCAACGCGCGGGGAGAGGCGGTTTGCGTATTGGGCGCTCTTCCGCTTC
CTCGCTCACTGACTCGCTGCGCTCGGTCGTTCGGCTGCGGCGAGCGGTATCAGCTCACTCAAAGGCGGTA
ATACGGTTATCCACAGAATCAGGGGATAACGCAGGAAAGAACATGTGAGCAAAAGGCCAGCAAAAGGCCA
GGAACCGTAAAAAGGCCGCGTTGCTGGCGTTTTTCCATAGGCTCCGCCCCCCTGACGAGCATCACAAAAA
TCGACGCTCAAGTCAGAGGTGGCGAAACCCGACAGGACTATAAAGATACCAGGCGTTTCCCCCTGGAAGC
TCCCTCGTGCGCTCTCCTGTTCCGACCCTGCCGCTTACCGGATACCTGTCCGCCTTTCTCCCTTCGGGAA
GCGTGGCGCTTTCTCATAGCTCACGCTGTAGGTATCTCAGTTCGGTGTAGGTCGTTCGCTCCAAGCTGGG
CTGTGTGCACGAACCCCCCGTTCAGCCCGACCGCTGCGCCTTATCCGGTAACTATCGTCTTGAGTCCAAC
CCGGTAAGACACGACTTATCGCCACTGGCAGCAGCCACTGGTAACAGGATTAGCAGAGCGAGGTATGTAG
GCGGTGCTACAGAGTTCTTGAAGTGGTGGCCTAACTACGGCTACACTAGAAGAACAGTATTTGGTATCTG
CGCTCTGCTGAAGCCAGTTACCTTCGGAAAAAGAGTTGGTAGCTCTTGATCCGGCAAACAAACCACCGCT
GGTAGCGGTGGTTTTTTTGTTTGCAAGCAGCAGATTACGCGCAGAAAAAAAGGATCTCAAGAAGATCCTT
TGATCTTTTCTACGGGGTCTGACGCTCAGTGGAACGAAAACTCACGTTAAGGGATTTTGGTCATGAGATT
ATCAAAAAGGATCTTCACCTAGATCCTTTTAAATTAAAAATGAAGTTTTAAATCAATCTAAAGTATATAT
GAGTAAACTTGGTCTGACAGTTACCAATGCTTAATCAGTGAGGCACCTATCTCAGCGATCTGTCTATTTC
GTTCATCCATAGTTGCCTGACTCCCCGTCGTGTAGATAACTACGATACGGGAGGGCTTACCATCTGGCCC
CAGTGCTGCAATGATACCGCGAGACCCACGCTCACCGGCTCCAGATTTATCAGCAATAAACCAGCCAGCC
GGAAGGGCCGAGCGCAGAAGTGGTCCTGCAACTTTATCCGCCTCCATCCAGTCTATTAATTGTTGCCGGG
AAGCTAGAGTAAGTAGTTCGCCAGTTAATAGTTTGCGCAACGTTGTTGCCATTGCTACAGGCATCGTGGT
GTCACGCTCGTCGTTTGGTATGGCTTCATTCAGCTCCGGTTCCCAACGATCAAGGCGAGTTACATGATCC
CCCATGTTGTGCAAAAAAGCGGTTAGCTCCTTCGGTCCTCCGATCGTTGTCAGAAGTAAGTTGGCCGCAG
TGTTATCACTCATGGTTATGGCAGCACTGCATAATTCTCTTACTGTCATGCCATCCGTAAGATGCTTTTC
TGTGACTGGTGAGTACTCAACCAAGTCATTCTGAGAATAGTGTATGCGGCGACCGAGTTGCTCTTGCCCG
GCGTCAATACGGGATAATACCGCGCCACATAGCAGAACTTTAAAAGTGCTCATCATTGGAAAACGTTCTT
CGGGGCGAAAACTCTCAAGGATCTTACCGCTGTTGAGATCCAGTTCGATGTAACCCACTCGTGCACCCAA
CTGATCTTCAGCATCTTTTACTTTCACCAGCGTTTCTGGGTGAGCAAAAACAGGAAGGCAAAATGCCGCA
AAAAAGGGAATAAGGGCGACACGGAAATGTTGAATACTCATACTCTTCCTTTTTCAATATTATTGAAGCA
TTTATCAGGGTTATTGTCTCATGAGCGGATACATATTTGAATGTATTTAGAAAAATAAACAAATAGGGGT
TCCGCGCACATTTCCCCGAAAAGTGCCACCTG
Features (pLannotate 1.2.2; 18 found; start..end, strand, type, name):
      5..384     +  enhancer       CMV enhancer: human cytomegalovirus immediate early enhancer
    386..662     +  promoter       chicken β-actin promoter: No description available
    663..1679    +  intron         chimeric intron: chimera between introns from chicken β-actin and rabbit β-globin
   1677..1733    +  CDS            HBB (fragment): HBB_LEPEU - Experimental evidence at protein level: Swiss-Prot protein existence level 1. Involved in oxygen transport from the lung to the various peripheral tissues. From Lepus europaeus (European hare).
   1740..2915    +  CDS            Bmp15: BMP15_MOUSE - Also known as Gdf9b. Experimental evidence at transcript level: Swiss-Prot protein existence level 2. May be involved in follicular development. Oocyte-specific growth/differentiation factor that stimulates folliculogenesis and granulosa cell (GC) growth (By similarity). From Mus musculus (Mouse).
   2927..2998    +  CDS            HBB (fragment): HBB_PONPY - Experimental evidence at transcript level: Swiss-Prot protein existence level 2. Involved in oxygen transport from the lung to the various peripheral tissues. From Pongo pygmaeus (Bornean orangutan).
   3069..3124    +  polyA_signal   β-globin poly(A) signal: rabbit β-globin polyadenylation signal (Gil and Proudfoot, 1987)
   3509..3525    -  protein_bind   lac operator: The lac repressor binds to the lac operator to inhibit transcription in E. coli. This inhibition can be relieved by adding lactose or isopropyl-β-D-thiogalactopyranoside (IPTG). lac repressor encoded by lacI
   3533..3563    -  promoter       lac promoter: promoter for the E. coli lac operon
   3578..3599    -  protein_bind   CAP binding site: CAP binding activates transcription in the presence of cAMP. E. coli catabolite activator protein
   3612..3651    -  CDS            lacI (fragment): lac repressor; lacI; The lac repressor binds to the lac operator to inhibit transcription in E. coli. This inhibition can be relieved by adding lactose or isopropyl-β-D-thiogalactopyranoside (IPTG).
   3658..3680    +  promoter       SV40 promoter (fragment): SV40 enhancer and early promoter
   3704..3839    +  rep_origin     SV40 ori: SV40 origin of replication
   3859..3993    +  polyA_signal   SV40 poly(A) signal: SV40 polyadenylation signal
   3995..4049    -  CDS            lacI (fragment): lac repressor; lacI; The lac repressor binds to the lac operator to inhibit transcription in E. coli. This inhibition can be relieved by adding lactose or isopropyl-β-D-thiogalactopyranoside (IPTG).
   4232..4820    -  rep_origin     ori: high-copy-number ColE1/pMB1/pBR322/pUC origin of replication
   4991..5851    -  CDS            AmpR: β-lactamase; bla; confers resistance to ampicillin, carbenicillin, and related antibiotics
   5852..5956    -  promoter       AmpR promoter: bla
