[The description below was written by a language model from this plasmid's Addgene catalogue record and pLannotate feature annotations shown in this document.]
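Description:
pCAG-Bmp15 is a 5,982-nt mammalian expression plasmid built on the pCAG backbone and carrying the mouse Bmp15 coding sequence (also known as GDF-9B), which encodes bone morphogenetic protein 15, a secreted TGF-β superfamily ligand. It is maintained in E. coli through a high-copy ColE1/pUC-type origin and selected with ampicillin via the β-lactamase (AmpR) gene and its own promoter. Short lac promoter/operator, CAP-site and lacI fragments appear in the annotation. They are remnants of the cloning vector rather than functional expression elements.

Expression is driven by the composite CAG promoter, annotated here as the human cytomegalovirus immediate-early enhancer, the chicken β-actin promoter and a chimeric chicken β-actin/rabbit β-globin intron. This combination gives strong, broadly active transcription in mammalian cells. The Bmp15 open reading frame (about 1.2 kb) sits directly downstream and is followed by the rabbit β-globin polyadenylation signal. The small "HBB" fragments flanking the insert are most plausibly residual β-globin exon sequence belonging to the intron and 3' region of the CAG cassette, not fusion partners. No epitope tag, fluorescent reporter or mammalian selection marker is annotated, so the protein appears to be expressed untagged. An SV40 origin of replication, with a partial SV40 promoter and an SV40 poly(A) signal, lies in the backbone and can permit episomal amplification in cells expressing large T antigen.

The stated purpose is expression of BMP-15 in mammalian cells. The associated publication concerns BMPR-2 signalling in dendrite remodelling of olfactory bulb mitral cells, which suggests use as a BMP ligand overexpression construct in that context, though the record does not describe the delivery method.
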