Addgene plasmid #163594: pCAG-Bmp15
Purpose: Expresses BMP-15 in mammalian cells
Depositing lab: Takeshi Imai. Depositing organization: Kyushu University. Publication: BMPR-2 gates activity-dependent stabilization of primary dendrites during mitral cell remodeling. Aihara S, Fujimoto S, Sakaguchi R, Imai T. Cell Rep. 2021 Jun 22;35(12):109276. doi: 10.1016/j.celrep.2021.109276. PubMed 34161760.
Backbone
  Vector backbone: pCAG
  Vector type: Mammalian Expression
Growth in bacteria
  Bacterial resistance: Ampicillin, 100 μg/mL
  Growth temperature: 37°C
  Growth strain: DH5alpha
  Copy number: High Copy
Gene/Insert
  Gene/Insert name: Bmp15
  Species: M. musculus (mouse)
  Insert size (bp): 1192
  Entrez Gene: Bmp15 (a.k.a. AU015375, AU018861, AU021453, Bmp-1, Bmp-15, C86824, C87336, GDF-9B)
Resource information
  A portion of this plasmid was derived from a plasmid made by: pCAG vector is derived from Addgene #14797.
Terms and licenses: Academic/Nonprofit Terms; Industry Terms: Not Available to Industry
How to cite: pCAG-Bmp15 was a gift from Takeshi Imai (Addgene plasmid # 163594 ; http://n2t.net/addgene:163594 ; RRID:Addgene_163594)
